>Addgene plasmid #12437 | pEBG-IFNAR2(265-515) | addgene partial sequence | sequence record 19845 | 12437 with pGEX-5'
CTGGTTCCGCGTGGNNCCACTAGTAAATGGATTGGTTATATATGCTTAAGAAATAGCCTCCCCAAAGTCT
TGAATTTTCATAACTTTTTAGCCTGGCCATTTCCTAACCTGCCACCGTTGGAAGCCATGGATATGGTGGA
GGTCATTTACATCAACAGAAAGAAGAAAGTGTGGGATTATAATTATGATGATGAAAGTGATAGCGATACT
GAGGCAGCGCCCAGGACAAGTGGCGGTGGCTATACCATGCATGGACTGACTGTCAGGCCTCTGGGTCAGG
CCTCTGCCACCTCTACAGAATCCCAGTTGATAGACCCGGAGTCCGAGGAGGAGCCTGACCTGCCTGAGGT
TGATGTGGAGCTCCCCACGATGCCAAAGGACAGCCCTCAGCAGTTGGAACTCTTGAGTGGGCCCTGTGAG
AGGAGAAAGAGTCCACTCCAGGACCCTTTTCCCGAAGAGGACTACAGCTCCACGGAGGGGTCTGGGGGCA
GAATTACCTTCAATGTGGACTTAAACTCTGTGTTTTTGAGAGTTCTTGATGACGAGGACAGTGACGACTT
AGAAGCCCCTCTGATGCTATCGTCTCATCTGGAAGAGATGGTTGANCCAGAGGATCCTGATAATGTGCAA
TCAAACCATTTGCTGGCCAGCGGGGAANGGACACAGCCAACCTTTCCCAGCCCCTCTTCAG
