[The description below was written by a language model from this plasmid's Addgene catalogue record.]
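Description:
pEBG-IFNAR2(265-515) is a mammalian expression plasmid built on the pEBG backbone (about 6.1 kb without insert), a vector designed to produce glutathione S-transferase fusion proteins in transfected mammalian cells. It is propagated in E. coli as a high-copy plasmid under ampicillin selection. The record does not state the promoter, polyadenylation signal or origin of replication, and it gives no mammalian selection marker. The depositor also cautions that this particular pEBG version may differ from other vectors circulating under the same name, so backbone details should not be assumed from other pEBG maps.

The insert is a 753 bp fragment of human IFNAR2, the second subunit of the type I interferon receptor, encoding amino acids 265–515. It was cloned by restriction digestion between the ClaI and SpeI sites, both of which remain intact. The fragment sits downstream of the backbone-encoded GST, giving an N-terminally GST-tagged IFNAR2 fragment. The GST moiety allows the fusion protein and any associated cellular partners to be captured on glutathione resin, which makes constructs of this type suitable for pull-down and interaction-mapping experiments in mammalian cell lysates. The associated publication concerns regulation of interferon signalling by UBP43 independently of its ISG15 isopeptidase activity, so the plasmid plausibly served to test binding of signalling regulators to this region of the receptor, although the record does not spell out the specific experiment. No feature table or sequence annotation was supplied, so this description rests on the catalogue fields alone.
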