Addgene plasmid #12437: pEBG-IFNAR2(265-515)
Depositing lab: Dong-Er Zhang. Publication: UBP43 is a novel regulator of interferon signaling independent of its ISG15 isopeptidase activity. Malakhova OA, Kim KI, Luo JK, Zou W, Kumar KG, Fuchs SY, Shuai K, Zhang DE. EMBO J. 2006 Jun 7. 25(11):2358-67. 10.1038/sj.emboj.7601149 PubMed 16710296.
Backbone
  Vector backbone: pEBG
  Backbone manufacturer: Bruce Mayer
  Backbone size w/o insert (bp): 6100
  Vector type: Mammalian Expression
Growth in bacteria
  Bacterial resistance: Ampicillin, 100 μg/mL
  Growth temperature: 37°C
  Growth strain: DH5alpha
  Copy number: High Copy
Gene/Insert
  Gene/Insert name: IFNAR2 a.a. 265-515 (alt name: IFNAR2)
  Species: H. sapiens (human)
  Insert size (bp): 753
  Mutation: pEBG vector is from Bruce Mayer, may be different from other pEBG vectors in public domain.
  Entrez Gene: IFNAR2 (a.k.a. IFN-R, IFN-alpha-REC, IFNABR, IFNARB, IMD45)
  Tag / fusion protein: GST (N terminal on backbone)
  Cloning method: Restriction Enzyme; 5′ cloning site Cla (not destroyed); 3′ cloning site SpeI (not destroyed)
  Sequencing primers: 5′ NA
Terms and licenses: Academic/Nonprofit Terms; Industry Terms: Not Available to Industry
Depositor comments: IFNAR2 a.a. 265-515 in Cla and SpeI sites of pEBG
How to cite: pEBG-IFNAR2(265-515) was a gift from Dong-Er Zhang (Addgene plasmid # 12437 ; http://n2t.net/addgene:12437 ; RRID:Addgene_12437)
